>Addgene plasmid #19506 | pcDNA5/FRT/TO V5 HSPH1 | addgene full sequence | sequence record 162062 | Addgene NGS Result
GACGGATCGGGAGATCTCCCGATCCCCTATGGTGCACTCTCAGTACAATCTGCTCTGATGCCGCATAGTT
AAGCCAGTATCTGCTCCCTGCTTGTGTGTTGGAGGTCGCTGAGTAGTGCGCGAGCAAAATTTAAGCTACA
ACAAGGCAAGGCTTGACCGACAATTGCATGAAGAATCTGCTTAGGGTTAGGCGTTTTGCGCTGCTTCGCG
ATGTACGGGCCAGATATACGCGTTGACATTGATTATTGACTAGTTATTAATAGTAATCAATTACGGGGTC
ATTAGTTCATAGCCCATATATGGAGTTCCGCGTTACATAACTTACGGTAAATGGCCCGCCTGGCTGACCG
CCCAACGACCCCCGCCCATTGACGTCAATAATGACGTATGTTCCCATAGTAACGCCAATAGGGACTTTCC
ATTGACGTCAATGGGTGGAGTATTTACGGTAAACTGCCCACTTGGCAGTACATCAAGTGTATCATATGCC
AAGTACGCCCCCTATTGACGTCAATGACGGTAAATGGCCCGCCTGGCATTATGCCCAGTACATGACCTTA
TGGGACTTTCCTACTTGGCAGTACATCTACGTATTAGTCATCGCTATTACCATGGTGATGCGGTTTTGGC
AGTACATCAATGGGCGTGGATAGCGGTTTGACTCACGGGGATTTCCAAGTCTCCACCCCATTGACGTCAA
TGGGAGTTTGTTTTGGCACCAAAATCAACGGGACTTTCCAAAATGTCGTAACAACTCCGCCCCATTGACG
CAAATGGGCGGTAGGCGTGTACGGTGGGAGGTCTATATAAGCAGAGCTCTCCCTATCAGTGATAGAGATC
TCCCTATCAGTGATAGAGATCGTCGACGAGCTCGTTTAGTGAACCGTCAGATCGCCTGGAGACGCCATCC
ACGCTGTTTTGACCTCCATAGAAGACACCGGGACCGATCCAGCCTCCGGACTCTAGCGTTTAAACTTAAG
CTTGAATTCACCATGGGTAAGCCTATCCCTAACCCTCTCCTCGGTCTCGATTCTACGGGATCCACTAGTC
CAGTGTGGTGGAATTCTGCAGATATCACCATGTCGGTGGTGGGGTTGGACGTGGGCTCGCAGAGCTGCTA
CATCGCGGTAGCCCGGGCCGGGGGCATCGAGACCATCGCCAATGAGTTCAGCGACCGGTGCACCCCGTCA
GTCATATCATTTGGATCAAAAAATAGAACAATCGGAGTTGCAGCCAAAAATCAGCAAATCACTCATGCAA
ACAATACGGTGTCTAACTTCAAAAGATTTCATGGCCGAGCATTCAATGACCCCTTCATTCAAAAGGAGAA
GGAAAACTTGAGTTACGATTTGGTTCCATTGAAAAATGGTGGAGTTGGAATAAAGGTAATGTACATGGGT
GAAGAACATCTATTTAGTGTGGAGCAGATAACAGCCATGTTGTTGACTAAGCTGAAGGAAACTGCTGAAA
ACAGCCTCAAGAAACCAGTAACAGATTGTGTTATTTCAGTCCCCTCCTTCTTTACAGATGCTGAGAGGCG
ATCTGTGTTAGATGCTGCACAGATTGTTGGCCTAAACTGTTTAAGACTTATGAATGACATGACAGCTGTT
GCTTTGAATTACGGAATTTATAAGCAGGATCTCCCAAGCCTGGATGAGAAACCTCGGATAGTGGTTTTTG
TTGATATGGGACATTCAGCTTTTCAAGTGTCTGCTTGTGCTTTTAACAAGGGAAAATTGAAGGTACTGGG
AACAGCTTTTGATCCTTTCTTAGGAGGAAAAAACTTCGATGAAAAGTTAGTGGAACATTTTTGTGCAGAA
TTTAAAACTAAGTACAAGTTGGATGCAAAATCCAAAATACGAGCACTCCTACGTCTGTATCAGGAATGTG
AAAAACTGAAAAAGCTAATGAGCTCTAACAGCACAGACCTTCCACTGAATATCGAATGCTTTATGAATGA
TAAAGATGTTTCCGGAAAGATGAACAGGTCACAATTTGAAGAACTCTGTGCTGAACTTCTGCAAAAGATA
GAAGTACCCCTTTATTCACTGTTGGAACAAACTCATCTCAAAGTAGAAGATGTGAGTGCAGTTGAGATTG
TTGGAGGCGCTACACGAATTCCAGCTGTGAAGGAAAGAATTGCCAAATTCTTTGGAAAAGATATTAGCAC
AACACTCAATGCAGATGAAGCAGTAGCCAGAGGATGTGCATTACAGTGTGCAATACTTTCCCCGGCATTT
AAAGTTAGAGAATTTTCCGTCACAGATGCAGTTCCTTTTCCAATATCTCTGATCTGGAACCATGATTCAG
AAGATACTGAAGGTGTTCATGAAGTCTTTAGTCGAAACCATGCTGCTCCTTTCTCCAAAGTTCTCACCTT
TCTGAGAAGGGGGCCTTTTGAGCTAGAAGCTTTCTATTCTGATCCCCAAGGAGTTCCATATCCAGAAGCA
AAAATAGGCCGCTTTGTAGTTCAGAATGTTTCTGCACAGAAAGATGGAGAAAAATCTAGAGTAAAAGTCA
AAGTGCGAGTCAACACCCATGGCATTTTCACCATCTCTACGGCATCTATGGTGGAGAAAGTCCCAACTGA
GGAGAATGAAATGTCTTCTGAAGCTGACATGGAGTGTCTGAATCAGAGACCACCAGAAAACCCAGACACT
GATAAAAATGTCCAGCAAGACAACAGTGAAGCTGGAACACAGCCCCAGGTACAAACTGATGCTCAACAAA
CCTCACAGTCTCCCCCTTCACCTGAACTTACCTCAGAAGAAAACAAAATCCCAGATGCTGACAAAGCAAA
TGAAAAAAAAGTTGACCAGCCTCCAGAAGCTAAAAAGCCCAAAATAAAGGTGGTGAATGTTGAGCTGCCT
ATTGAAGCCAACTTGGTCTGGCAGTTAGGGAAAGACCTTCTTAACATGTATATTGAGACAGAGGGTAAGA
TGATAATGCAAGATAAATTGGAAAAAGAAAGGAATGATGCTAAAAATGCAGTTGAGGAATATGTGTATGA
GTTCAGAGACAAGCTGTGTGGACCATATGAAAAATTTATATGTGAGCAGGATCATCAAAATTTTTTGAGA
CTCCTCACAGAAACTGAAGACTGGCTGTATGAAGAAGGAGAGGACCAAGCTAAACAAGCATATGTTGACA
AGTTGGAAGAATTAATGAAAATTGGCACTCCAGTTAAAGTTCGGTTTCAGGAAGCTGAAGAACGGCCAAA
AATGTTTGAAGAACTAGGACAGAGGCTGCAGCATTATGCCAAGATAGCAGCTGACTTCAGAAATAAGGAT
GAGAAATACAACCATATTGATGAGTCTGAAATGAAAAAAGTGGAGAAGTCTGTTAATGAAGTGATGGAAT
GGATGAATAATGTCATGAATGCTCAGGCTAAAAAGAGTCTTGATCAGGATCCAGTTGTACGTGCTCAGGA
AATTAAAACAAAAATCAAGGAATTGAACAACACATGTGAACCCGTTGTAACACAACCGAAACCAAAAATT
GAATCACCCAAACTGGAAAGAACTCCAAATGGCCCAAATATTGATAAAAAGGAAGAAGATTTAGAAGACA
AAAACAATTTTGGTGCTGAACCTCCACATCAGAATGGTGAATGTTACCCTAATGAGAAAAATTCTGTTAA
TATGGACTTGGACTAGCTCGAGTCTAGAGGGCCCGTTTAAACCCGCTGATCAGCCTCGACTGTGCCTTCT
AGTTGCCAGCCATCTGTTGTTTGCCCCTCCCCCGTGCCTTCCTTGACCCTGGAAGGTGCCACTCCCACTG
TCCTTTCCTAATAAAATGAGGAAATTGCATCGCATTGTCTGAGTAGGTGTCATTCTATTCTGGGGGGTGG
GGTGGGGCAGGACAGCAAGGGGGAGGATTGGGAAGACAATAGCAGGCATGCTGGGGATGCGGTGGGCTCT
ATGGCTTCTGAGGCGGAAAGAACCAGCTGGGGCTCTAGGGGGTATCCCC
[124 nt withheld, positions 3970-4093]
C
[91 nt withheld, positions 4095-4185]
AGGGTGATGGTTCACGTACCTAGAAGTTCCTATTCCGAAGTTCCTATTCTCTAGAAAGTATAGGAACTTC
CTTGGCCAAAAAGCCTGAACTCACCGCGACGTCTGTCGAGAAGTTTCTGATCGAAAAGTTCGACAGCGTC
TCCGACCTGATGCAGCTCTCGGAGGGCGAAGAATCTCGTGCTTTCAGCTTCGATGTAGGAGGGCGTGGAT
ATGTCCTGCGGGTAAATAGCTGCGCCGATGGTTTCTACAAAGATCGTTATGTTTATCGGCACTTTGCATC
GGCCGCGCTCCCGATTCCGGAAGTGCTTGACATTGGGGAATTCAGCGAGAGCCTGACCTATTGCATCTCC
CGCCGTGCACAGGGTGTCACGTTGCAAGACCTGCCTGAAACCGAACTGCCCGCTGTTCTGCAGCCGGTCG
CGGAGGCCATGGATGCGATCGCTGCGGCCGATCTTAGCCAGACGAGCGGGTTCGGCCCATTCGGACCGCA
AGGAATCGGTCAATACACTACATGGCGTGATTTCATATGCGCGATTGCTGATCCCCATGTGTATCACTGG
CAAACTGTGATGGACGACACCGTCAGTGCGTCCGTCGCGCAGGCTCTCGATGAGCTGATGCTTTGGGCCG
AGGACTGCCCCGAAGTCCGGCACCTCGTGCACGCGGATTTCGGCTCCAACAATGTCCTGACGGACAATGG
CCGCATAACAGCGGTCATTGACTGGAGCGAGGCGATGTTCGGGGATTCCCAATACGAGGTCGCCAACATC
TTCTTCTGGAGGCCGTGGTTGGCTTGTATGGAGCAGCAGACGCGCTACTTCGAGCGGAGGCATCCGGAGC
TTGCAGGATCGCCGCGGCTCCGGGCGTATATGCTCCGCATTGGTCTTGACCAACTCTATCAGAGCTTGGT
TGACGGCAATTTCGATGATGCAGCTTGGGCGCAGGGTCGATGCGACGCAATCGTCCGATCCGGAGCCGGG
ACTGTCGGGCGTACACAAATCGCCCGCAGAAGCGCGGCCGTCTGGACCGATGGCTGTGTAGAAGTACTCG
CCGATAGTGGAAACCGACGCCCCAGCACTCGTCCGAGGGCAAAGGAATAGCACGTACTACGAGATTTCGA
TTCCACCGCCGCCTTCTATGAAAGGTTGGGCTTCGGAATCGTTTTCCGGGACGCCGGCTGGATGATCCTC
CAGCGCGGGGATCTCATGCTGGAGTTCTTCGCCCACCCCAACTTGTTTATTGCAGCTTATAATGGTTACA
AATAAAGCAATAGCATCACAAATTTCACAAATAAAGCATTTTTTTCACTGCATTCTAGTTGTGGTTTGTC
CAAACTCATCAATGTATCTTATCATGTCTGTATACCGTCGACCTCTAGCTAGAGCTTGGCGTAATCATGG
TCATAGCTGTTTCCTGTGTGAAATTGTTATCCGCTCACAATTCCACACAACATACGAGCCGGAAGCATAA
AGTGTAAAGCCTGGGGTGCCTAATGAGTGAGCTAACTCACATTAATTGCGTTGCGCTCACTGCCCGCTTT
CCAGTCGGGAAACCTGTCGTGCCAGCTGCATTAATGAATCGGCCAACGCGCGGGGAGAGGCGGTTTGCGT
ATTGGGCGCTCTTCCGCTTCCTCGCTCACTGACTCGCTGCGCTCGGTCGTTCGGCTGCGGCGAGCGGTAT
CAGCTCACTCAAAGGCGGTAATACGGTTATCCACAGAATCAGGGGATAACGCAGGAAAGAACATGTGAGC
AAAAGGCCAGCAAAAGGCCAGGAACCGTAAAAAGGCCGCGTTGCTGGCGTTTTTCCATAGGCTCCGCCCC
CCTGACGAGCATCACAAAAATCGACGCTCAAGTCAGAGGTGGCGAAACCCGACAGGACTATAAAGATACC
AGGCGTTTCCCCCTGGAAGCTCCCTCGTGCGCTCTCCTGTTCCGACCCTGCCGCTTACCGGATACCTGTC
CGCCTTTCTCCCTTCGGGAAGCGTGGCGCTTTCTCATAGCTCACGCTGTAGGTATCTCAGTTCGGTGTAG
GTCGTTCGCTCCAAGCTGGGCTGTGTGCACGAACCCCCCGTTCAGCCCGACCGCTGCGCCTTATCCGGTA
ACTATCGTCTTGAGTCCAACCCGGTAAGACACGACTTATCGCCACTGGCAGCAGCCACTGGTAACAGGAT
TAGCAGAGCGAGGTATGTAGGCGGTGCTACAGAGTTCTTGAAGTGGTGGCCTAACTACGGCTACACTAGA
AGAACAGTATTTGGTATCTGCGCTCTGCTGAAGCCAGTTACCTTCGGAAAAAGAGTTGGTAGCTCTTGAT
CCGGCAAACAAACCACCGCTGGTAGCGGTGGTTTTTTTGTTTGCAAGCAGCAGATTACGCGCAGAAAAAA
AGGATCTCAAGAAGATCCTTTGATCTTTTCTACGGGGTCTGACGCTCAGTGGAACGAAAACTCACGTTAA
GGGATTTTGGTCATGAGATTATCAAAAAGGATCTTCACCTAGATCCTTTTAAATTAAAAATGAAGTTTTA
AATCAATCTAAAGTATATATGAGTAAACTTGGTCTGACAGTTACCAATGCTTAATCAGTGAGGCACCTAT
CTCAGCGATCTGTCTATTTCGTTCATCCATAGTTGCCTGACTCCCCGTCGTGTAGATAACTACGATACGG
GAGGGCTTACCATCTGGCCCCAGTGCTGCAATGATACCGCGAGACCCACGCTCACCGGCTCCAGATTTAT
CAGCAATAAACCAGCCAGCCGGAAGGGCCGAGCGCAGAAGTGGTCCTGCAACTTTATCCGCCTCCATCCA
GTCTATTAATTGTTGCCGGGAAGCTAGAGTAAGTAGTTCGCCAGTTAATAGTTTGCGCAACGTTGTTGCC
ATTGCTACAGGCATCGTGGTGTCACGCTCGTCGTTTGGTATGGCTTCATTCAGCTCCGGTTCCCAACGAT
CAAGGCGAGTTACATGATCCCCCATGTTGTGCAAAAAAGCGGTTAGCTCCTTCGGTCCTCCGATCGTTGT
CAGAAGTAAGTTGGCCGCAGTGTTATCACTCATGGTTATGGCAGCACTGCATAATTCTCTTACTGTCATG
CCATCCGTAAGATGCTTTTCTGTGACTGGTGAGTACTCAACCAAGTCATTCTGAGAATAGTGTATGCGGC
GACCGAGTTGCTCTTGCCCGGCGTCAATACGGGATAATACCGCGCCACATAGCAGAACTTTAAAAGTGCT
CATCATTGGAAAACGTTCTTCGGGGCGAAAACTCTCAAGGATCTTACCGCTGTTGAGATCCAGTTCGATG
TAACCCACTCGTGCACCCAACTGATCTTCAGCATCTTTTACTTTCACCAGCGTTTCTGGGTGAGCAAAAA
CAGGAAGGCAAAATGCCGCAAAAAAGGGAATAAGGGCGACACGGAAATGTTGAATACTCATACTCTTCCT
TTTTCAATATTATTGAAGCATTTATCAGGGTTATTGTCTCATGAGCGGATACATATTTGAATGTATTTAG
AAAAATAAACAAATAGGGGTTCCGCGCACATTTCCCCGAAAAGTGCCACCTGACGTC
Features (pLannotate 1.2.2; 22 found; start..end, strand, type, name):
     28..80      -  misc_feature   bom (fragment): basis of mobility region from pBR322
    235..614     +  enhancer       CMV enhancer: human cytomegalovirus immediate early enhancer
    615..818     +  promoter       CMV promoter: human cytomegalovirus (CMV) immediate early promoter
    820..839     +  promoter       PLtetO-1 promoter (fragment): modified phage lambda PL promoter with tet operator sites (Lutz and Bujard, 1997)
    841..860     +  promoter       PLtetO-1 promoter (fragment): modified phage lambda PL promoter with tet operator sites (Lutz and Bujard, 1997)
    868..901     +  promoter       TRE3GV promoter (fragment): 3rd-generation Tet-responsive promoter that can be activated by binding of Tet-On® 3G, optimized for retroviral and lentiviral vectors
    996..1037    +  CDS            V5 tag: epitope tag from simian virus 5
   1080..3653    +  CDS            HSPH1: HS105_HUMAN - Also known as HSP105, HSP110, KIAA0201. Experimental evidence at protein level: Swiss-Prot protein existence level 1. Acts as a nucleotide-exchange factor (NEF) for chaperone proteins HSPA1A and HSPA1B, promoting the release of ADP from HSPA1A/B thereby triggering client/substrate protein release (PubMed:24318877). Prevents the aggregation of denatured proteins in cells under severe stress, on which the ATP levels decrease markedly. Inhibits HSPA8/HSC70 ATPase and chaperone activities (By similarity). From Homo sapiens (Human).
   3700..3924    +  polyA_signal   bGH poly(A) signal: bovine growth hormone polyadenylation signal
   3928..3949    +  promoter       SV40 promoter (fragment): SV40 enhancer and early promoter
   3970..4203    +  rep_origin     f1 ori (fragment) (sequence partly withheld): f1 bacteriophage origin of replication; arrow indicates direction of (+) strand synthesis
   4208..4255    +  protein_bind   FRT: FLP-mediated recombination occurs in the 8-bp core sequence TCTAGAAA (Turan and Bode, 2011). FLP recombinase from the Saccharomyces cerevisiae 2μ plasmid
   4263..5285    +  CDS            HygR: aminoglycoside phosphotransferase from E. coli; aph(4)-Ia; confers resistance to hygromycin
   5295..5420    +  CDS            ble (fragment): BLE_KLEPN - Experimental evidence at protein level: Swiss-Prot protein existence level 1. Binding protein with a strong affinity to the bleomycin family of antibiotics. Binds to CL990; an antimitotic-antibiotic compound. From Klebsiella pneumoniae.
   5415..5536    +  polyA_signal   SV40 poly(A) signal: SV40 polyadenylation signal
   5609..5625    -  protein_bind   lac operator: The lac repressor binds to the lac operator to inhibit transcription in E. coli. This inhibition can be relieved by adding lactose or isopropyl-β-D-thiogalactopyranoside (IPTG). lac repressor encoded by lacI
   5633..5663    -  promoter       lac promoter: promoter for the E. coli lac operon
   5678..5699    -  protein_bind   CAP binding site: CAP binding activates transcription in the presence of cAMP. E. coli catabolite activator protein
   5712..5804    -  CDS            lacI (fragment): lac repressor; lacI; The lac repressor binds to the lac operator to inhibit transcription in E. coli. This inhibition can be relieved by adding lactose or isopropyl-β-D-thiogalactopyranoside (IPTG).
   5987..6575    -  rep_origin     ori: high-copy-number ColE1/pMB1/pBR322/pUC origin of replication
   6746..7606    -  CDS            AmpR: β-lactamase; bla; confers resistance to ampicillin, carbenicillin, and related antibiotics
   7607..7711    -  promoter       AmpR promoter: bla
