[The description below was written by a language model from this plasmid's Addgene catalogue record and pLannotate feature annotations shown in this document.]
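Description:
pcDNA5/FRT/TO V5 HSPH1 is a mammalian expression plasmid built on the Invitrogen pcDNA5/FRT/TO backbone and carrying human HSPH1 (heat shock 105/110 kDa protein 1, also called HSP105), a member of the HSP110 family that acts as a nucleotide-exchange factor for HSP70-class chaperones. It is maintained in E. coli through a high-copy ColE1/pUC-type origin and an ampicillin resistance gene (β-lactamase). The sequenced record is about 7.7 kb. The coding sequence was inserted between EcoRV and XhoI sites and is preceded by an N-terminal V5 epitope tag for detection of the protein.

Expression is driven by the CMV immediate-early enhancer and promoter, followed by two short elements annotated as tet operator-containing fragments. This matches the "TO" design, in which Tet repressor binding silences the promoter in repressor-expressing cells until tetracycline or doxycycline is added. In cells lacking the repressor, expression should be constitutive. Transcripts terminate at the bovine growth hormone polyadenylation signal.

Downstream lies an FRT site directly in front of a hygromycin resistance gene with an SV40 poly(A) signal. No complete promoter is annotated upstream of this gene, which fits the Flp-In strategy: FLP-mediated recombination into a genomic FRT site in a suitable host line places the marker behind a resident promoter, so hygromycin selects for single-copy, site-specific integrants.

The plasmid belongs to a human HSPH/HSPA/DNAJ chaperone expression library. The depositor notes that inserts were amplified from pooled reference RNA derived from ten cell lines and verified only for gene identity, so polymorphisms with possible functional consequences may be present.
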