Addgene plasmid #19506: pcDNA5/FRT/TO V5 HSPH1
Depositing lab: Harm Kampinga. Depositing organization: University Medical Center Groningen. Publication: Computational analysis of the human HSPH/HSPA/DNAJ family and cloning of a human HSPH/HSPA/DNAJ expression library. Hageman J, Kampinga HH. Cell Stress Chaperones. 2009 Jan;14(1):1-21. doi: 10.1007/s12192-008-0060-2. Epub 2008 Aug 7. PubMed 18686016.
Backbone
  Vector backbone: pcDNA5/FRT/TO
  Backbone manufacturer: Invitrogen
  Backbone size w/o insert (bp): 5137
  Vector type: Mammalian Expression
  Selectable markers: Hygromycin
Growth in bacteria
  Bacterial resistance: Ampicillin, 100 μg/mL
  Growth temperature: 37°C
  Growth strain: DH5alpha
  Copy number: High Copy
Gene/Insert
  Gene/Insert name: heat shock 105kDa/110kDa protein 1 (alt names: HSPH1; HSP105; HSP105A; HSP105B; KIAA0201; NY-CO-25; DKFZp686M05240)
  Species: H. sapiens (human)
  Insert size (bp): 2663
  Entrez Gene: HSPH1 (a.k.a. HSP105, HSP105A, HSP105B, NY-CO-25)
  Tag / fusion protein: V5 (N terminal on insert)
  Cloning method: Restriction Enzyme; 5′ cloning site EcoRV (not destroyed); 3′ cloning site XhoI (not destroyed)
  Sequencing primers: 5′ LNCX; 3′ BGH-rev
Terms and licenses: Academic/Nonprofit Terms; Industry Terms: Not Available to Industry
Depositor comments: Part of the HSP110 gene family Disclaimer: For cloning the various HSP genes, the Stratagene reference RNA for cDNA synthesis was used and genes were amplified from this mixture that originates from 10 different cell lines from different somatic origin and ultimately coming from 10 different individuals. This strategy was used to maximize the chance for the presence of individual HSP transcripts. Users must be aware that this mixture thus represents 20 complete haploid genomes, meaning that for each individual gene there might be polymorphisms that could potentially have functional consequences. The library was sequence verified only for the presence of the correct gene.
How to cite: pcDNA5/FRT/TO V5 HSPH1 was a gift from Harm Kampinga (Addgene plasmid # 19506 ; http://n2t.net/addgene:19506 ; RRID:Addgene_19506)
