>Addgene plasmid #19506 | pcDNA5/FRT/TO V5 HSPH1 | addgene partial sequence | sequence record 159985 | LNCX 5'-AGCTCGTTTAGTGAACCGTCAGATC-3'
TTTTGACCTCCATAGAAGACACCGGGACCGATCCAGCCTCCGGACTCTAGCGTTTAAACTTAAGCTTGAA
TTCACCATGGGTAAGCCTATCCCTAACCCTCTCCTCGGTCTCGATTCTACGGGATCCACTAGTCCAGTGT
GGTGGAATTCTGCAGATATCACCATGTCGGTGGTGGGGTTGGACGTGGGCTCGCAGAGCTGCTACATCGC
GGTAGCCCGGGCCGGGGGCATCGAGACCATCGCCAATGAGTTCAGCGACCGGTGCACCCCGTCAGTCATA
TCATTTGGATCAAAAAATAGAACAATCGGAGTTGCAGCCAAAAATCAGCAAATCACTCATGCAAACAATA
CGGTGTCTAACTTCAAAAGATTTCATGGCCGAGCATTCAATGACCCCTTCATTCAAAAGGAGAAGGAAAA
CTTGAGTTACGATTTGGTTCCATTGAAAAATGGTGGAGTTGGAATAAAGGTAATGTACATGGGTGAAGAA
CATCTATTTAGTGTGGAGCAGATAACAGCCATGTTGTTGACTAAGCTGAAGGAAACTGCTGAAAACAGCC
TCAAGAAACCAGTAACAGATTGTGTTATTTCAGTCCCCTCCTTCTTTACAGATGCTGAGAGGCGATCTGT
GTTAGATGCTGCACAGATTGTTGGCCTAAACTGTTTAAGACTTATGAATGACATGACAGCTGTTGCTTTG
AATTACGGAATTTATAAGCAGGATCTCCCAAGCCTGGATGAGAAACCTCGGATAGTGGTTTTTGTTGATA
TGGGACATTCAGCTTTTCAAGTGTCTGCTTGTGCTTTTAACAAGGGAAAATTGAAGGTACTGGGAACAGC
TTTTGATCCTTTCTTAGGAGGAAAAAACTTCGATGAAAAGTTAGTGGAACATTTTTGTGCAGAATTTAAA
ACTAAGTACAAGTTGGATGCAAAATCCAAAA
