>Addgene plasmid #19506 | pcDNA5/FRT/TO V5 HSPH1 | addgene partial sequence | sequence record 159987 | BGH-rev 5'-TAGAAGGCACAGTCGAGG-3'
TCGAGCTAGTCCAAGTCCATATTAACAGAATTTTTCTCATTAGGGTAACATTCACCATTCTGATGTGGAG
GTTCAGCACCAAAATTGTTTTTGTCTTCTAAATCTTCTTCCTTTTTATCAATATTTGGGCCATTTGGAGT
TCTTTCCAGTTTGGGTGATTCAATTTTTGGTTTCGGTTGTGTTACAACGGGTTCACATGTGTTGTTCAAT
TCCTTGATTTTTGTTTTAATTTCCTGAGCACGTACAACTGGATCCTGATCAAGACTCTTTTTAGCCTGAG
CATTCATGACATTATTCATCCATTCCATCACTTCATTAACAGACTTCTCCACTTTTTTCATTTCAGACTC
ATCAATATGGTTGTATTTCTCATCCTTATTTCTGAAGTCAGCTGCTATCTTGGCATAATGCTGCAGCCTC
TGTCCTAGTTCTTCAAACATTTTTGGCCGTTCTTCAGCTTCCTGAAACCGAACTTTAACTGGAGTGCCAA
TTTTCATTAATTCTTCCAACTTGTCAACATATGCTTGTTTAGCTTGGTCCTCTCCTTCTTCATACAGCCA
GTCTTCAGTTTCTGTGAGGAGTCTCAAAAAATTTTGATGATCCTGCTCACATATAAATTTTTCATATGGT
CCACACAGCTTGTCTCTGAACTCATACACATATTCCTCAACTGCATTTTTAGCATCATTCCTTTCTTTTT
CCAATTTATCTTGCATTATCATCTTACCCTCTGTCTCAATATACATGTTAAGAAGGTCTTTCCCTAACTG
CCAGACCAAGTTGGCTTCAATAGGCAGCTCAACATTCACCACCTTTATTTTGGGCTTTTTAGCTTCTGGA
GGCTGGTCAACTTTTTTTTCATTTGCTTTGTCAGCATCTGGGATT
